>Addgene plasmid #216774 | pENTR-Flag-Polb(WT)-C | addgene full sequence | sequence record 498097 | Addgene NGS Result
CTTTCCTGCGTTATCCCCTGATTCTGTGGATAACCGTATTACCGCCTTTGAGTGAGCTGATACCGCTCGC
CGCAGCCGAACGACCGAGCGCAGCGAGTCAGTGAGCGAGGAAGCGGAAGAGCGCCCAATACGCAAACCGC
CTCTCCCCGCGCGTTGGCCGATTCATTAATGCAGCTGGCACGACAGGTTTCCCGACTGGAAAGCGGGCAG
TGAGCGCAACGCAATTAATACGCGTACCGCTAGCCAGGAAGAGTTTGTAGAAACGCAAAAAGGCCATCCG
TCAGGATGGCCTTCTGCTTAGTTTGATGCCTGGCAGTTTATGGCGGGCGTCCTGCCCGCCACCCTCCGGG
CCGTTGCTTCACAACGTTCAAATCCGCTCCCGGCGGATTTGTCCTACTCAGGAGAGCGTTCACCGACAAA
CAACAGATAAAACGAAAGGCCCAGTCTTCCGACTGAGCCTTTCGTTTTATTTGATGCCTGGCAGTTCCCT
ACTCTCGCGTTAACGCTAGCATGGATGTTTTCCCAGTCACGACGTTGTAAAACGACGGCCAGTCTTAAGC
TCGGGCCCCAAATAATGATTTTATTTTGACTGATAGTGACCTGTTCGTTGCAACAAATTGATGAGCAATG
CTTTTTTATAATGCCAACTTTGTACAAAAAAGCAGGCTCCGCGGCCGCCCCCTTCACCATGGACTACAAA
GACGATGACGATAAAGGCAAATTACGTAAACTGGAAAAGATTCGGCAGGATGATACGAGTTCATCCATCA
ATTTCCTGACTCGAGTTAGTGGCATTGGTCCATCTGCTGCAAGGAAGTTTGTAGATGAAGGAATTAAAAC
ACTAGAAGATCTCAGAAAAAATGAAGATAAATTGAACCATCATCAGCGAATTGGGCTGAAATATTTTGGG
GACTTTGAAAAAAGAATTCCTCGTGAAGAGATGTTACAAATGCAAGATATTGTACTAAATGAAGTTAAAA
AAGTGGATTCTGAATACATTGCTACAGTCTGTGGCAGTTTCAGAAGAGGTGCAGAGTCCAGTGGTGACAT
GGATGTTCTCCTGACCCATCCCAGCTTCACTTCAGAATCAACCAAACAGCCAAAACTGTTACATCAGGTT
GTGGAGCAGTTACAAAAGGTTCATTTTATCACAGATACCCTGTCAAAGGGTGAGACAAAGTTCATGGGTG
TTTGCCAGCTTCCCAGTAAAAATGATGAAAAAGAATATCCACACAGAAGAATTGATATCAGGTTGATACC
CAAAGATCAGTATTACTGTGGTGTTCTCTATTTCACTGGGAGTGATATTTTCAATAAGAATATGAGGGCT
CATGCCCTAGAAAAGGGTTTCACAATCAATGAGTACACCATCCGTCCCTTGGGAGTCACTGGAGTTGCAG
GAGAACCCCTGCCAGTGGATAGTGAAAAAGACATCTTTGATTACATCCAGTGGAAATACCGGGAACCCAA
GGACCGGAGCGAATGAAAGGGTGGGCGCGCCGACCCAGCTTTCTTGTACAAAGTTGGCATTATAAGAAAG
CATTGCTTATCAATTTGTTGCAACGAACAGGTCACTATCAGTCAAAATAAAATCATTATTTGCCATCCAG
CTGATATCCCCTATAGTGAGTCGTATTACATGGTCATAGCTGTTTCCTGGCAGCTCTGGCCCGTGTCTCA
AAATCTCTGATGTTACATTGCACAAGATAAAAATATATCATCATGAACAATAAAACTGTCTGCTTACATA
AACAGTAATACAAGGGGTGTTATGAGCCATATTCAACGGGAAACGTCGAGGCCGCGATTAAATTCCAACA
TGGATGCTGATTTATATGGGTATAAATGGGCTCGCGATAATGTCGGGCAATCAGGTGCGACAATCTATCG
CTTGTATGGGAAGCCCGATGCGCCAGAGTTGTTTCTGAAACATGGCAAAGGTAGCGTTGCCAATGATGTT
ACAGATGAGATGGTCAGACTAAACTGGCTGACGGAATTTATGCCTCTTCCGACCATCAAGCATTTTATCC
GTACTCCTGATGATGCATGGTTACTCACCACTGCGATCCCCGGAAAAACAGCATTCCAGGTATTAGAAGA
ATATCCTGATTCAGGTGAAAATATTGTTGATGCGCTGGCAGTGTTCCTGCGCCGGTTGCATTCGATTCCT
GTTTGTAATTGTCCTTTTAACAGCGATCGCGTATTTCGTCTCGCTCAGGCGCAATCACGAATGAATAACG
GTTTGGTTGATGCGAGTGATTTTGATGACGAGCGTAATGGCTGGCCTGTTGAACAAGTCTGGAAAGAAAT
GCATAAACTTTTGCCATTCTCACCGGATTCAGTCGTCACTCATGGTGATTTCTCACTTGATAACCTTATT
TTTGACGAGGGGAAATTAATAGGTTGTATTGATGTTGGACGAGTCGGAATCGCAGACCGATACCAGGATC
TTGCCATCCTATGGAACTGCCTCGGTGAGTTTTCTCCTTCATTACAGAAACGGCTTTTTCAAAAATATGG
TATTGATAATCCTGATATGAATAAATTGCAGTTTCATTTGATGCTCGATGAGTTTTTCTAATCAGAATTG
GTTAATTGGTTGTAACACTGGCAGAGCATTACGCTGACTTGACGGGACGGCGCAAGCTCATGACCAAAAT
CCCTTAACGTGAGTTACGCGTCGTTCCACTGAGCGTCAGACCCCGTAGAAAAGATCAAAGGATCTTCTTG
AGATCCTTTTTTTCTGCGCGTAATCTGCTGCTTGCAAACAAAAAAACCACCGCTACCAGCGGTGGTTTGT
TTGCCGGATCAAGAGCTACCAACTCTTTTTCCGAAGGTAACTGGCTTCAGCAGAGCGCAGATACCAAATA
CTGTTCTTCTAGTGTAGCCGTAGTTAGGCCACCACTTCAAGAACTCTGTAGCACCGCCTACATACCTCGC
TCTGCTAATCCTGTTACCAGTGGCTGCTGCCAGTGGCGATAAGTCGTGTCTTACCGGGTTGGACTCAAGA
CGATAGTTACCGGATAAGGCGCAGCGGTCGGGCTGAACGGGGGGTTCGTGCACACAGCCCAGCTTGGAGC
GAACGACCTACACCGAACTGAGATACCTACAGCGTGAGCTATGAGAAAGCGCCACGCTTCCCGAAGGGAG
AAAGGCGGACAGGTATCCGGTAAGCGGCAGGGTCGGAACAGGAGAGCGCACGAGGGAGCTTCCAGGGGGA
AACGCCTGGTATCTTTATAGTCCTGTCGGGTTTCGCCACCTCTGACTTGAGCGTCGATTTTTGTGATGCT
CGTCAGGGGGGCGGAGCCTATGGAAAAACGCCAGCAACGCGGCCTTTTTACGGTTCCTGGCCTTTTGCTG
GCCTTTTGCTCACATGTT
Features (pLannotate 1.2.2; 11 found; start..end, strand, type, name):
    121..213     +  CDS            lacI (fragment): lac repressor; lacI; The lac repressor binds to the lac operator to inhibit transcription in E. coli. This inhibition can be relieved by adding lactose or isopropyl-β-D-thiogalactopyranoside (IPTG).
    268..295     -  terminator     rrnB T2 terminator: transcription terminator T2 from the E. coli rrnB gene
    427..470     +  terminator     rrnB T1 terminator: Escherichia coli rrnB; transcription terminator T1 from the E. coli rrnB gene
    517..553     -  CDS            lacZα (fragment): LacZα fragment of β-galactosidase; lacZ fragment
    569..668     +  protein_bind   attL1: mutant version of attL; recombination site for the Gateway® LR reaction LR Clonase™
    691..715     +  CDS            3xFLAG (fragment): three tandem FLAG® epitope tags
    716..1483    +  CDS            POLB (fragment): DPOLB_HUMAN - Experimental evidence at protein level: Swiss-Prot protein existence level 1. Repair polymerase that plays a key role in base-excision repair. Has 5'-deoxyribose-5-phosphate lyase (dRP lyase) activity that removes the 5' sugar phosphate and also acts as a DNA polymerase that adds one nucleotide to the 3' end of the arising single-nucleotide gap. Conducts 'gap-filling' DNA synthesis in a stepwise distributive fashion rather than in a processive fashion as for other DNA polymerases. From Homo sapiens (Human).
   1503..1602    -  protein_bind   attL2: mutant version of attL; recombination site for the Gateway® LR reaction LR Clonase™
   1620..1638    -  promoter       T7 promoter: promoter for bacteriophage T7 RNA polymerase
   1772..2581    +  CDS            KanR: aminoglycoside phosphotransferase; aph(3')-Ia; confers resistance to kanamycin in bacteria or G418 (Geneticin®) in eukaryotes
   2728..3316    +  rep_origin     ori: high-copy-number ColE1/pMB1/pBR322/pUC origin of replication
