[The description below was written by a language model from this plasmid's Addgene catalogue record and pLannotate feature annotations shown in this document.]
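Description:
pENTR-Flag-Polb(WT)-C is a Gateway entry clone built on the pENTR backbone, about 3.4 kb in total, carrying a truncated human DNA polymerase beta (POLB) coding sequence. It is propagated in E. coli using a high-copy ColE1/pUC-type origin and selected with kanamycin through an aminoglycoside phosphotransferase (KanR) gene. The rrnB T1 and T2 transcription terminators sit upstream of the cloning region, where they limit read-through transcription into the insert. The short lacI and lacZα matches in the annotation appear to be residual backbone fragments rather than functional genes.

The payload lies between attL1 and attL2, the recombination sites used in the Gateway LR reaction. It consists of an N-terminal Flag epitope (annotated as a partial match to 3xFLAG, consistent with a single tag) fused to the wild-type POLB C-terminal domain, amino acids 91-335. Polymerase beta is the gap-filling repair polymerase of base excision repair. This fragment omits the first 90 residues, so it can be used to separate the contributions of the protein's domains.

Although the catalogue lists the vector type as mammalian expression, the feature table shows no mammalian promoter or polyadenylation signal. The only promoter annotated is a T7 promoter beyond attL2, oriented back toward the insert on the opposite strand. The plasmid therefore serves mainly as a shuttle: LR recombination moves the Flag-tagged POLB fragment into a destination vector of choice, which supplies the expression elements. The Flag tag allows detection or immunoprecipitation of the truncated protein. The associated work concerns base excision and single-strand break repair.
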