Addgene plasmid #216774: pENTR-Flag-Polb(WT)-C
Purpose: Flag-Polb(WT), C-terminal domain (AA 91-335)
Depositing lab: Robert Sobol. Depositing organization: Brown University. Publication: Replication-associated base excision repair/single-strand break repair regulates PARG inhibitor response via the PRMT1/PRMT5/ATR axis. Ibrahim M, Roos WP, Schwartz JC, Khan MM, Al-Rahahleh RQ, Beers LA, Pearson CR, Langham KT, Boyang L, Clark J, Hayat F, Fang Q, Koczor CA, Migaud ME, Sobol RW. NAR Cancer. 2025 Dec 31;7(4):zcaf057. doi: 10.1093/narcan/zcaf057. eCollection 2025 Dec. PubMed 41480640.
Backbone
  Vector backbone: pENTR
  Backbone size w/o insert (bp): 2580
  Vector type: Mammalian Expression
Growth in bacteria
  Bacterial resistance: Kanamycin, 50 μg/mL
  Growth temperature: 37°C
  Growth strain: DH5alpha
  Copy number: Unknown
Gene/Insert
  Gene/Insert name: Flag-Polb
  Species: H. sapiens (human)
  Insert size (bp): 798
  Mutation: C-terminal domain (amino acids 91-335)
  Entrez Gene: POLB
  Tag / fusion protein: Flag (N terminal on insert)
Terms and licenses: Academic/Nonprofit Terms; Industry Terms: Not Available to Industry
How to cite: pENTR-Flag-Polb(WT)-C was a gift from Robert Sobol (Addgene plasmid # 216774 ; http://n2t.net/addgene:216774 ; RRID:Addgene_216774)
