>Addgene plasmid #216774 | pENTR-Flag-Polb(WT)-C | depositor partial sequence | sequence record 492967 | pENTR-Flag-Polb(WT)-C sequence 3378 bps
CTTTCCTGCGTTATCCCCTGATTCTGTGGATAACCGTATTACCGCCTTTGAGTGAGCTGATACCGCTCGC
CGCAGCCGAACGACCGAGCGCAGCGAGTCAGTGAGCGAGGAAGCGGAAGAGCGCCCAATACGCAAACCGC
CTCTCCCCGCGCGTTGGCCGATTCATTAATGCAGCTGGCACGACAGGTTTCCCGACTGGAAAGCGGGCAG
TGAGCGCAACGCAATTAATACGCGTACCGCTAGCCAGGAAGAGTTTGTAGAAACGCAAAAAGGCCATCCG
TCAGGATGGCCTTCTGCTTAGTTTGATGCCTGGCAGTTTATGGCGGGCGTCCTGCCCGCCACCCTCCGGG
CCGTTGCTTCACAACGTTCAAATCCGCTCCCGGCGGATTTGTCCTACTCAGGAGAGCGTTCACCGACAAA
CAACAGATAAAACGAAAGGCCCAGTCTTCCGACTGAGCCTTTCGTTTTATTTGATGCCTGGCAGTTCCCT
ACTCTCGCGTTAACGCTAGCATGGATGTTTTCCCAGTCACGACGTTGTAAAACGACGGCCAGTCTTAAGC
TCGGGCCCCAAATAATGATTTTATTTTGACTGATAGTGACCTGTTCGTTGCAACAAATTGATGAGCAATG
CTTTTTTATAATGCCAACTTTGTACAAAAAAGCAGGCTCCGCGGCCGCCCCCTTCACCATGGACTACAAA
GACGATGACGATAAAGGCAAATTACGTAAACTGGAAAAGATTCGGCAGGATGATACGAGTTCATCCATCA
ATTTCCTGACTCGAGTTAGTGGCATTGGTCCATCTGCTGCAAGGAAGTTTGTAGATGAAGGAATTAAAAC
ACTAGAAGATCTCAGAAAAAATGAAGATAAATTGAACCATCATCAGCGAATTGGGCTGAAATATTTTGGG
GACTTTGAAAAAAGAATTCCTCGTGAAGAGATGTTACAAATGCAAGATATTGTACTAAATGAAGTTAAAA
AAGTGGATTCTGAATACATTGCTACAGTCTGTGGCAGTTTCAGAAGAGGTGCAGAGTCCAGTGGTGACAT
GGATGTTCTCCTGACCCATCCCAGCTTCACTTCAGAATCAACCAAACAGCCAAAACTGTTACATCAGGTT
GTGGAGCAGTTACAAAAGGTTCATTTTATCACAGATACCCTGTCAAAGGGTGAGACAAAGTTCATGGGTG
TTTGCCAGCTTCCCAGTAAAAATGATGAAAAAGAATATCCACACAGAAGAATTGATATCAGGTTGATACC
CAAAGATCAGTATTACTGTGGTGTTCTCTATTTCACTGGGAGTGATATTTTCAATAAGAATATGAGGGCT
CATGCCCTAGAAAAGGGTTTCACAATCAATGAGTACACCATCCGTCCCTTGGGAGTCACTGGAGTTGCAG
GAGAACCCCTGCCAGTGGATAGTGAAAAAGACATCTTTGATTACATCCAGTGGAAATACCGGGAACCCAA
GGACCGGAGCGAATGAAAGGGTGGGCGCGCCGACCCAGCTTTCTTGTACAAAGTTGGCATTATAAGAAAG
CATTGCTTATCAATTTGTTGCAACGAACAGGTCACTATCAGTCAAAATAAAATCATTATTTGCCATCCAG
CTGATATCCCCTATAGTGAGTCGTATTACATGGTCATAGCTGTTTCCTGGCAGCTCTGGCCCGTGTCTCA
AAATCTCTGATGTTACATTGCACAAGATAAAAATATATCATCATGAACAATAAAACTGTCTGCTTACATA
AACAGTAATACAAGGGGTGTTATGAGCCATATTCAACGGGAAACGTCGAGGCCGCGATTAAATTCCAACA
TGGATGCTGATTTATATGGGTATAAATGGGCTCGCGATAATGTCGGGCAATCAGGTGCGACAATCTATCG
CTTGTATGGGAAGCCCGATGCGCCAGAGTTGTTTCTGAAACATGGCAAAGGTAGCGTTGCCAATGATGTT
ACAGATGAGATGGTCAGACTAAACTGGCTGACGGAATTTATGCCTCTTCCGACCATCAAGCATTTTATCC
GTACTCCTGATGATGCATGGTTACTCACCACTGCGATCCCCGGAAAAACAGCATTCCAGGTATTAGAAGA
ATATCCTGATTCAGGTGAAAATATTGTTGATGCGCTGGCAGTGTTCCTGCGCCGGTTGCATTCGATTCCT
GTTTGTAATTGTCCTTTTAACAGCGATCGCGTATTTCGTCTCGCTCAGGCGCAATCACGAATGAATAACG
GTTTGGTTGATGCGAGTGATTTTGATGACGAGCGTAATGGCTGGCCTGTTGAACAAGTCTGGAAAGAAAT
GCATAAACTTTTGCCATTCTCACCGGATTCAGTCGTCACTCATGGTGATTTCTCACTTGATAACCTTATT
TTTGACGAGGGGAAATTAATAGGTTGTATTGATGTTGGACGAGTCGGAATCGCAGACCGATACCAGGATC
TTGCCATCCTATGGAACTGCCTCGGTGAGTTTTCTCCTTCATTACAGAAACGGCTTTTTCAAAAATATGG
TATTGATAATCCTGATATGAATAAATTGCAGTTTCATTTGATGCTCGATGAGTTTTTCTAATCAGAATTG
GTTAATTGGTTGTAACACTGGCAGAGCATTACGCTGACTTGACGGGACGGCGCAAGCTCATGACCAAAAT
CCCTTAACGTGAGTTACGCGTCGTTCCACTGAGCGTCAGACCCCGTAGAAAAGATCAAAGGATCTTCTTG
AGATCCTTTTTTTCTGCGCGTAATCTGCTGCTTGCAAACAAAAAAACCACCGCTACCAGCGGTGGTTTGT
TTGCCGGATCAAGAGCTACCAACTCTTTTTCCGAAGGTAACTGGCTTCAGCAGAGCGCAGATACCAAATA
CTGTCCTTCTAGTGTAGCCGTAGTTAGGCCACCACTTCAAGAACTCTGTAGCACCGCCTACATACCTCGC
TCTGCTAATCCTGTTACCAGTGGCTGCTGCCAGTGGCGATAAGTCGTGTCTTACCGGGTTGGACTCAAGA
CGATAGTTACCGGATAAGGCGCAGCGGTCGGGCTGAACGGGGGGTTCGTGCACACAGCCCAGCTTGGAGC
GAACGACCTACACCGAACTGAGATACCTACAGCGTGAGCATTGAGAAAGCGCCACGCTTCCCGAAGGGAG
AAAGGCGGACAGGTATCCGGTAAGCGGCAGGGTCGGAACAGGAGAGCGCACGAGGGAGCTTCCAGGGGGA
AACGCCTGGTATCTTTATAGTCCTGTCGGGTTTCGCCACCTCTGACTTGAGCGTCGATTTTTGTGATGCT
CGTCAGGGGGGCGGAGCCTATGGAAAAACGCCAGCAACGCGGCCTTTTTACGGTTCCTGGCCTTTTGCTG
GCCTTTTGCTCACATGTT
